Addgene plasmid #106022: Opto-GPR42
Purpose: Expression of a chimeric G-protein coupled receptor (Rhodopsin-GPR42; Opto-GPR42; B12)
Depositing lab: Harald Janovjak. Depositing organization: Institute of Science and Technology Austria (I.S.T. Austria). Publication: Optical functionalization of human Class A orphan G-protein-coupled receptors. Morri M, Sanchez-Romero I, Tichy AM, Kainrath S, Gerrard EJ, Hirschfeld PP, Schwarz J, Janovjak H. Nat Commun. 2018 May 16;9(1):1950. doi: 10.1038/s41467-018-04342-1. PubMed 29769519.
Backbone
  Vector backbone: pcDNA3.1-
  Backbone manufacturer: Invitrogen
  Backbone size w/o insert (bp): 5427
  Vector type: Mammalian Expression
  Selectable markers: Neomycin (select with G418)
Growth in bacteria
  Bacterial resistance: Ampicillin, 100 μg/mL
  Growth temperature: 37°C
  Growth strain: DH5alpha
  Copy number: High Copy
Gene/Insert
  Gene/Insert name: Opto-GPR42
  Species: H. sapiens (human), B. taurus (bovine)
  Insert size (bp): 1233
  Mutation: Chimeric receptor protein
  Entrez Gene: GPR42 (a.k.a. FFAR1L, FFAR3L, GPR41L, GPR42P)
  Promoter: CMV
  Tag / fusion protein: VSV-G (N terminal on insert); Rhodopsin-1D4 (C terminal on insert)
  Cloning method: Restriction Enzyme; 5′ cloning site unknown (unknown if destroyed); 3′ cloning site unknown (unknown if destroyed)
  Sequencing primers: 5′ CMV_F (CGCAAATGGGCGGTAGGCGTG); 3′ pcDNA_R (CAACAGATGGCTGGCAAC)
Terms and licenses: Academic/Nonprofit Terms; Industry Terms: Not Available to Industry
Depositor comments: two step cloning; 5' and 3' sites cannot be used for (sub)cloning
How to cite: Opto-GPR42 was a gift from Harald Janovjak (Addgene plasmid # 106022 ; http://n2t.net/addgene:106022 ; RRID:Addgene_106022)
