[The description below was written by a language model from this plasmid's Addgene catalogue record.]
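Description:
Opto-GPR42 is a mammalian expression plasmid built on the Invitrogen pcDNA3.1(-) backbone (about 5.4 kb without insert). It is propagated in E. coli as a high-copy plasmid under ampicillin selection, and it carries a neomycin resistance marker so that transfected mammalian cells can be selected with G418, for example to establish stable lines.

The payload is a roughly 1.2 kb open reading frame encoding a chimeric G-protein coupled receptor that combines bovine rhodopsin with the human orphan receptor GPR42 (also known as FFAR3L or GPR41L), expressed from the strong constitutive CMV promoter. The record identifies it only as a "chimeric receptor protein" and does not specify which segments come from each parent. Its name and the associated work on optical functionalization of human Class A orphan GPCRs indicate that the design aims to couple light sensing by rhodopsin to the signalling of GPR42, giving optical control over a receptor whose natural ligand is not established. The chimera carries an N-terminal VSV-G epitope tag and a C-terminal rhodopsin 1D4 epitope, both of which are standard antibody handles for detecting expression, assessing localisation or purifying the protein.

The insert was assembled by a two-step restriction cloning procedure. The flanking cloning sites are not recorded, and the depositor notes that they cannot be reused for subcloning. No feature table accompanies this entry, so details of the polyadenylation signal and origins of replication are not stated beyond what the named backbone implies. Typical use is transient or stable expression in mammalian cells to study GPR42-type signalling in response to light.
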