>Addgene plasmid #106022 | Opto-GPR42 | depositor partial sequence | sequence record 200785 | Opto-GPR42
ATGAAAACGATCATCGCCCTGAGCTACATCTTCTGCCTGGTATTCGCCATGTACACCGATATAGAGATGA
ACAGGCTGGGAAAGGATAGCCTCATGAACGGGACCGAGGGCCCAAACTTCTACGTGCCTTTCTCCAACAA
GACGGGCGTGGTGCGCAGCCCCTTCGAGGCCCCGCAGTACTACCTGGCGGAGCCATGGCAGTTCTCCATG
CTGGCCGCCTACATGTTCCTGCTGATCATGCTTGGCTTCCCCATCAACTTCCTCACGCTGTACGTCTTTG
TGGGCAAGCTGCGGTGCCGCCCGGTGGCCCTCAACTACATCCTGCTCAACCTGGCCGTGGCCGACCTCTT
CATGGTGTTCGGGGGCTTCACCACCACCCTCTACACCTCTCTGCACGGGTACTTCGTCTTTGGGCCCACG
GGCTGCAACCTGGAGGGCTTCTTTGCCACCTTGGGCGGTGAAATTGCACTGTGGTCCTTGGTGGTCCTGG
CCATCGAGCGGTACGTGGTGGTGGCCCACCCACTGTGGTACAAGACCCGGCCGAGGCTGGGGCAGGCCAT
CATGGGCGTCGCCTTCACCTGGGTCATGGCTCTGGCCTGTGCCGCGCCCCCCCTCGTCGGCTGGTCCAGG
TACATCCCGGAGGGCATGCAGTGCTCGTGCGGGATTGACTACTACACGCCCCACGAGGAAACCAACAATG
AGTCGTTCGTCATCTACATGTTCGTGGTCCACTTCATCATCCCCCTGATTGTCATATTCTTCTGCTACGG
ACGCCTGGTGTGGATCCTCGGCAGAGGGGGCAGCCACCGCCGGCAGAGGAGGGTGGCGCGCATGGTGATC
ATCATGGTCATCGCTTTCCTAATCTGCTGGCTGCCCTACGCTGGGGTGGCGTTCTACATCTTCACCCATC
AGGGCTCTGACTTTGGCCCCATCTTCATGACCATCCCGGCTTTCTTTGCCAAGACTTCTGCCGTCTACAA
CCCCGTCATCTACATCATGATGAACAAGCAGTTCCGCGCCGACTTTCATGAGCTGCTGAGGAGGTTGTGT
GGGCTCTGGGGCCAGTGGCAGCAGGAGAGCAGCATGGAGCTGAAGGAGCAGAAGGGAGGGGAGGAGCAGA
GAGCGGACCGACCAGCTGAAAGAAAGACCAGTGAACACTCACAGGGCTGTGGAACTGGTGGCCAGGTGGC
CTGTGCTGAAAACACAGAAACCAGCCAAGTGGCGCCTGCCTAA
