LOCUS       Exported 6640 bp ds-DNA circular SYN 13-MAY-2021
DEFINITION  Expression of a chimeric G-protein coupled receptor
            (Rhodopsin-GPR42; Opto-GPR42; B12).
ACCESSION   .
VERSION     .
KEYWORDS    Opto-GPR42
SOURCE      synthetic DNA construct
  ORGANISM  synthetic DNA construct
REFERENCE   1 (bases 1 to 6640)
  AUTHORS   Morri M, Sanchez-Romero I, Tichy AM, Kainrath S, Gerrard EJ,
            Hirschfeld PP, Schwarz J, Janovjak H
  TITLE     Optical functionalization of human Class A orphan G-protein-coupled
            receptors.
  JOURNAL   Nat Commun. 2018 May 16;9(1):1950. doi: 10.1038/s41467-018-04342-1.
  PUBMED    29769519
REFERENCE   2 (bases 1 to 6640)
  AUTHORS   .
  TITLE     Direct Submission
  JOURNAL   Exported May 13, 2021 from SnapGene Server 1.1.58
            http://www.snapgene.com
FEATURES             Location/Qualifiers
     source          1..6640
                     /organism="synthetic DNA construct"
                     /mol_type="other DNA"
     enhancer        74..453
                     /label=CMV enhancer
                     /note="human cytomegalovirus immediate early enhancer"
     promoter        454..657
                     /label=CMV promoter
                     /note="human cytomegalovirus (CMV) immediate early
                     promoter"
     primer_bind     608..628
                     /label=CMV-F
                     /note="Human CMV immediate early promoter, forward primer"
     primer_bind     702..721
                     /label=T7
                     /note="T7 promoter, forward primer"
     promoter        702..720
                     /label=T7 promoter
                     /note="promoter for bacteriophage T7 RNA polymerase"
     CDS             821..853
                     /codon_start=1
                     /product="epitope tag from vesicular stomatitis virus G
                     protein"
                     /label=VSV-G tag
                     /translation="YTDIEMNRLGK"
     CDS             878..916
                     /codon_start=1
                     /product="segment of bovine rhodopsin containing a signal
                     for N-linked glycosylation (Favaloro et al., 2008)"
                     /label=opsin tag
                     /note="The asparagine in the NKT tripeptide will be
                     glycosylated if this sequence is exposed to the ER lumen."
                     /translation="GPNFYVPFSNKTG"
     primer_bind     complement(2070..2087)
                     /label=BGH-rev
                     /note="Bovine growth hormone terminator, reverse primer.
                     Also called BGH reverse"
     polyA_signal    2076..2300
                     /label=bGH poly(A) signal
                     /note="bovine growth hormone polyadenylation signal"
     rep_origin      2346..2774
                     /direction=RIGHT
                     /label=f1 ori
                     /note="f1 bacteriophage origin of replication; arrow
                     indicates direction of (+) strand synthesis"
     primer_bind     complement(2433..2452)
                     /label=F1ori-R
                     /note="F1 origin, reverse primer"
     primer_bind     2643..2664
                     /label=F1ori-F
                     /note="F1 origin, forward primer"
     primer_bind     complement(2783..2803)
                     /label=pBABE 3'
                     /note="SV40 enhancer, reverse primer for pBABE vectors"
     promoter        2788..3117
                     /label=SV40 promoter
                     /note="SV40 enhancer and early promoter"
     rep_origin      2968..3103
                     /label=SV40 ori
                     /note="SV40 origin of replication"
     primer_bind     3030..3049
                     /label=SV40pro-F
                     /note="SV40 promoter/origin, forward primer"
     CDS             3184..3978
                     /codon_start=1
                     /gene="aph(3')-II (or nptII)"
                     /product="aminoglycoside phosphotransferase from Tn5"
                     /label=NeoR/KanR
                     /note="confers resistance to neomycin, kanamycin, and G418
                     (Geneticin(R))"
                     /translation="MIEQDGLHAGSPAAWVERLFGYDWAQQTIGCSDAAVFRLSAQGRP
                     VLFVKTDLSGALNELQDEAARLSWLATTGVPCAAVLDVVTEAGRDWLLLGEVPGQDLLS
                     SHLAPAEKVSIMADAMRRLHTLDPATCPFDHQAKHRIERARTRMEAGLVDQDDLDEEHQ
                     GLAPAELFARLKARMPDGEDLVVTHGDACLPNIMVENGRFSGFIDCGRLGVADRYQDIA
                     LATRDIAEELGGEWADRFLVLYGIAAPDSQRIAFYRLLDEFF"
     primer_bind     complement(3238..3257)
                     /label=Neo-R
                     /note="Neomycin resistance gene, reverse primer"
     primer_bind     3848..3867
                     /label=Neo-F
                     /note="Neomycin resistance gene, forward primer"
     polyA_signal    4152..4273
                     /label=SV40 poly(A) signal
                     /note="SV40 polyadenylation signal"
     primer_bind     complement(4189..4208)
                     /label=SV40pA-R
                     /note="SV40 polyA, reverse primer"
     primer_bind     4243..4262
                     /label=EBV-rev
                     /note="SV40 polyA terminator, reverse primer"
     primer_bind     complement(4322..4338)
                     /label=M13 rev
                     /note="common sequencing primer, one of multiple similar
                     variants"
     primer_bind     complement(4322..4338)
                     /label=M13 Reverse
                     /note="In lacZ gene. Also called M13-rev"
     primer_bind     complement(4335..4357)
                     /label=M13/pUC Reverse
                     /note="In lacZ gene"
     protein_bind    4346..4362
                     /label=lac operator
                     /bound_moiety="lac repressor encoded by lacI"
                     /note="The lac repressor binds to the lac operator to
                     inhibit transcription in E. coli. This inhibition can be
                     relieved by adding lactose or
                     isopropyl-beta-D-thiogalactopyranoside (IPTG)."
     promoter        complement(4370..4400)
                     /label=lac promoter
                     /note="promoter for the E. coli lac operon"
     protein_bind    4415..4436
                     /label=CAP binding site
                     /bound_moiety="E. coli catabolite activator protein"
                     /note="CAP binding activates transcription in the presence
                     of cAMP."
     primer_bind     complement(4553..4570)
                     /label=L4440
                     /note="L4440 vector, forward primer"
     rep_origin      complement(4724..5312)
                     /direction=LEFT
                     /label=ori
                     /note="high-copy-number ColE1/pMB1/pBR322/pUC origin of
                     replication"
     primer_bind     complement(4804..4823)
                     /label=pBR322ori-F
                     /note="pBR322 origin, forward primer"
     CDS             complement(5483..6343)
                     /codon_start=1
                     /gene="bla"
                     /product="beta-lactamase"
                     /label=AmpR
                     /note="confers resistance to ampicillin, carbenicillin, and
                     related antibiotics"
                     /translation="MSIQHFRVALIPFFAAFCLPVFAHPETLVKVKDAEDQLGARVGYI
                     ELDLNSGKILESFRPEERFPMMSTFKVLLCGAVLSRIDAGQEQLGRRIHYSQNDLVEYS
                     PVTEKHLTDGMTVRELCSAAITMSDNTAANLLLTTIGGPKELTAFLHNMGDHVTRLDRW
                     EPELNEAIPNDERDTTMPVAMATTLRKLLTGELLTLASRQQLIDWMEADKVAGPLLRSA
                     LPAGWFIADKSGAGERGSRGIIAALGPDGKPSRIVVIYTTGSQATMDERNRQIAEIGAS
                     LIKHW"
     primer_bind     6106..6125
                     /label=Amp-R
                     /note="Ampicillin resistance gene, reverse primer"
     promoter        complement(6344..6448)
                     /gene="bla"
                     /label=AmpR promoter
     primer_bind     complement(6523..6542)
                     /label=pRS-marker
                     /note="pRS vectors, use to sequence yeast selectable
                     marker"
ORIGIN
        1 aattgcatga agaatctgct tagggttagg cgttttgcgc tgcttcgcga tgtacgggcc
       61 agatatacgc gttgacattg attattgact agttattaat agtaatcaat tacggggtca
      121 ttagttcata gcccatatat ggagttccgc gttacataac ttacggtaaa tggcccgcct
      181 ggctgaccgc ccaacgaccc ccgcccattg acgtcaataa tgacgtatgt tcccatagta
      241 acgccaatag ggactttcca ttgacgtcaa tgggtggagt atttacggta aactgcccac
      301 ttggcagtac atcaagtgta tcatatgcca agtacgcccc ctattgacgt caatgacggt
      361 aaatggcccg cctggcatta tgcccagtac atgaccttat gggactttcc tacttggcag
      421 tacatctacg tattagtcat cgctattacc atggtgatgc ggttttggca gtacatcaat
      481 gggcgtggat agcggtttga ctcacgggga tttccaagtc tccaccccat tgacgtcaat
      541 gggagtttgt tttggcacca aaatcaacgg gactttccaa aatgtcgtaa caactccgcc
      601 ccattgacgc aaatgggcgg taggcgtgta cggtgggagg tctatataag cagagctctc
      661 tggctaacta gagaacccac tgcttactgg cttatcgaaa ttaatacgac tcactatagg
      721 gagacacaag ctggctagcg tttaaacggg ccctctagac tcgagcacca tgaaaacgat
      781 catcgccctg agctacatct tctgcctggt attcgccatg tacaccgata tagagatgaa
      841 caggctggga aaggatagcc tcatgaacgg gaccgagggc ccaaacttct acgtgccttt
      901 ctccaacaag acgggcgtgg tgcgcagccc cttcgaggcc ccgcagtact acctggcgga
      961 gccatggcag ttctccatgc tggccgccta catgttcctg ctgatcatgc ttggcttccc
     1021 catcaacttc ctcacgctgt acgtctttgt gggcaagctg cggtgccgcc cggtggccct
     1081 caactacatc ctgctcaacc tggccgtggc cgacctcttc atggtgttcg ggggcttcac
     1141 caccaccctc tacacctctc tgcacgggta cttcgtcttt gggcccacgg gctgcaacct
     1201 ggagggcttc tttgccacct tgggcggtga aattgcactg tggtccttgg tggtcctggc
     1261 catcgagcgg tacgtggtgg tggcccaccc actgtggtac aagacccggc cgaggctggg
     1321 gcaggccatc atgggcgtcg ccttcacctg ggtcatggct ctggcctgtg ccgcgccccc
     1381 cctcgtcggc tggtccaggt acatcccgga gggcatgcag tgctcgtgcg ggattgacta
     1441 ctacacgccc cacgaggaaa ccaacaatga gtcgttcgtc atctacatgt tcgtggtcca
     1501 cttcatcatc cccctgattg tcatattctt ctgctacgga cgcctggtgt ggatcctcgg
     1561 cagagggggc agccaccgcc ggcagaggag ggtggcgcgc atggtgatca tcatggtcat
     1621 cgctttccta atctgctggc tgccctacgc tggggtggcg ttctacatct tcacccatca
     1681 gggctctgac tttggcccca tcttcatgac catcccggct ttctttgcca agacttctgc
     1741 cgtctacaac cccgtcatct acatcatgat gaacaagcag ttccgcgccg actttcatga
     1801 gctgctgagg aggttgtgtg ggctctgggg ccagtggcag caggagagca gcatggagct
     1861 gaaggagcag aagggagggg aggagcagag agcggaccga ccagctgaaa gaaagaccag
     1921 tgaacactca cagggctgtg gaactggtgg ccaggtggcc tgtgctgaaa acacagaaac
     1981 cagccaagtg gcgcctgcct aagaattcca ccacactgga ctagtggatc cgagctcggt
     2041 accaagctta agtttaaacc gctgatcagc ctcgactgtg ccttctagtt gccagccatc
     2101 tgttgtttgc ccctcccccg tgccttcctt gaccctggaa ggtgccactc ccactgtcct
     2161 ttcctaataa aatgaggaaa ttgcatcgca ttgtctgagt aggtgtcatt ctattctggg
     2221 gggtggggtg gggcaggaca gcaaggggga ggattgggaa gagaatagca ggcatgctgg
     2281 ggatgcggtg ggctctatgg cttctgaggc ggaaagaacc agctggggct ctagggggta
     2341 tccccnnnnn nnnnnnnnnn nnnnnnnnnn nnnnnnnnnn nnnnnnnnnn nnnnnnnnnn
     2401 nnnnnnnnnn nnnnnnnnnn nnnnnnnnnn nnnnnnnnnn nnnnnnnnnn nnnnnnnnnn
     2461 nnnnnnnnnc nnnnnnnnnn nnnnnnnnnn nnnnnnnnnn nnnnnnnnnn nnnnnnnnnn
     2521 nnnnnnnnnn nnnnnnnnnn nnnnnnnnnn nnnnnnnnnn nannnnnnnn nnnnnnnnnn
     2581 nnnnnnnnnn nnnnnnnnnn nnnnnnnnnn ncctttgacg ttggagtcca cgttctttaa
     2641 tagtggactc ttgttccaaa ctggaacaac actcaaccct atctcggtct attcttttga
     2701 tttataaggg attttgccga tttcggccta ttggttaaaa aatgagctga tttaacaaaa
     2761 atttaacgcg aattaattct gtggaatgtg tgtcagttag ggtgtggaaa gtccccaggc
     2821 tccccagcag gcagaagtat gcaaagcatg catctcaatt agtcagcaac caggtgtgga
     2881 aagtccccag gctccccagc aggcagaagt atgcaaagca tgcatctcaa ttagtcagca
     2941 accatagtcc cgcccctaac tccgcccatc ccgcccctaa ctccgcccag ttccgcccat
     3001 tctccgcccc atggctgact aatttttttt atttatgcag aggccgaggc cgcctctgcc
     3061 tctgagctat tccagaagta gtgaggaggc ttttttggag gcctaggctt ttgcaaaaag
     3121 ctcccgggag cttgtatatc cattttcgga tctgatcaag agacaggatg aggatcgttt
     3181 cgcatgattg aacaagatgg attgcacgca ggttctccgg ccgcttgggt ggagaggcta
     3241 ttcggctatg actgggcaca acagacaatc ggctgctctg atgccgccgt gttccggctg
     3301 tcagcgcagg ggcgcccggt tctttttgtc aagaccgacc tgtccggtgc cctgaatgaa
     3361 ctgcaggacg aggcagcgcg gctatcgtgg ctggccacga cgggcgttcc ttgcgcagct
     3421 gtgctcgacg ttgtcactga agcgggaagg gactggctgc tattgggcga agtgccgggg
     3481 caggatctcc tgtcatctca ccttgctcct gccgagaaag tatccatcat ggctgatgca
     3541 atgcggcggc tgcatacgct tgatccggct acctgcccat tcgaccacca agcgaaacat
     3601 cgcatcgagc gagcacgtac tcggatggaa gccggtcttg tcgatcagga tgatctggac
     3661 gaagaacatc aggggctcgc gccagccgaa ctgttcgcca ggctcaaggc gcgcatgccc
     3721 gacggcgagg atctcgtcgt gacccatggc gatgcctgct tgccgaatat catggtggaa
     3781 aatggccgct tttctggatt catcgactgt ggccggctgg gtgtggcgga ccgctatcag
     3841 gacatagcgt tggctacccg tgatattgct gaagaacttg gcggcgaatg ggctgaccgc
     3901 ttcctcgtgc tttacggtat cgccgctccc gattcgcagc gcatcgcctt ctatcgcctt
     3961 cttgacgagt tcttctgagc gggactctgg ggttcgaaat gaccgaccaa gcgacgccca
     4021 acctgccatc acgagatttc gattccaccg ccgccttcta tgaaaggttg ggcttcggaa
     4081 tcgttttccg ggacgccggc tggatgatcc tccagcgcgg ggatctcatg ctggagttct
     4141 tcgcccaccc caacttgttt attgcagctt ataatggtta caaataaagc aatagcatca
     4201 caaatttcac aaataaagca tttttttcac tgcattctag ttgtggtttg tccaaactca
     4261 tcaatgtatc ttatcatgtc tgtataccgt cgacctctag ctagagcttg gcgtaatcat
     4321 ggtcatagct gtttcctgtg tgaaattgtt atccgctcac aattccacac aacatacgag
     4381 ccggaagcat aaagtgtaaa gcctggggtg cctaatgagt gagctaactc acattaattg
     4441 cgttgcgctc actgcccgct ttccagtcgg gaaacctgtc gtgccagctg cattaatgaa
     4501 tcggccaacg cgcggggaga ggcggtttgc gtattgggcg ctcttgcgct tcctcgctca
     4561 ctgactcgct gcgctcggtc gttcggctgc ggcgagcggt atcagctcac tcaaaggcgg
     4621 taatacggtt atccacagaa tcaggggata acgcaggaaa gaacatgtga gcaaaaggcc
     4681 agcaaaaggc caggaaccgt aaaaaggccg cgttgctggc gtttttccat aggctccgcc
     4741 cccctgacga gcatcacaaa aatcgacgct caagtcagag gtggcgaaac ccgacaggac
     4801 tataaagata ccaggcgttt ccccctggaa gctccctcgt gcgctctcct gttccgaccc
     4861 tgccgcttac cggatacctg tccgcctttc tcccttcggg aagcgtggcg ctttctcata
     4921 gctcacgctg taggtatctc agttcggtgt aggtcgttcg ctccaagctg ggctgtgtgc
     4981 acgaaccccc cgttcagccc gaccgctgcg ccttatccgg taactatcgt cttgagtcca
     5041 acccggtaag acacgactta tcgccactgg cagcagccac tggtaacagg attagcagag
     5101 cgaggtatgt aggcggtgct acagagttct tgaagtggtg gcctaactac ggctacacta
     5161 gaagaacagt atttggtatc tgcgctctgc tgaagccagt taccttcgga aaaagagttg
     5221 gtagctcttg atccggcaaa caaaccaccg ctggtagcgg tggttttttt gtttgcaagc
     5281 agcagattac gcgcagaaaa aaaggatctc aagaagatcc tttgatcttt tctacggggt
     5341 ctgacgctca gtggaacgaa aactcacgtt aagggatttt ggtcatgaga ttatcaaaaa
     5401 ggatcttcac ctagatcctt ttaaattaaa aatgaagttt taaatcaatc taaagtatat
     5461 atgagtaaac ttggtctgac agttaccaat gcttaatcag tgaggcacct atctcagcga
     5521 tctgtctatt tcgttcatcc atagttgcct gactccccgt cgtgtagata actacgatac
     5581 gggagggctt accatctggc cccagtgctg caatgatacc gcgggaccca cgctcaccgg
     5641 ctccagattt atcagcaata aaccagccag ccggaagggc cgagcgcaga agtggtcctg
     5701 caactttatc cgcctccatc cagtctatta attgttgccg ggaagctaga gtaagtagtt
     5761 cgccagttaa tagtttgcgc aacgttgttg ccattgctac aggcatcgtg gtgtcacgct
     5821 cgtcgtttgg tatggcttca ttcagctccg gttcccaacg atcaaggcga gttacatgat
     5881 cccccatgtt gtgcaaaaaa gcggttagct ccttcggtcc tccgatcgtt gtcagaagta
     5941 agttggccgc agtgttatca ctcatggtta tggcagcact gcataattct cttactgtca
     6001 tgccatccgt aagatgcttt tctgtgactg gtgagtactc aaccaagtca ttctgagaat
     6061 agtgtatgcg gcgaccgagt tgctcttgcc cggcgtcaat acgggataat accgcgccac
     6121 atagcagaac tttaaaagtg ctcatcattg gaaaacgttc ttcggggcga aaactctcaa
     6181 ggatcttacc actgttgaga tccagttcga tgtaacccac tcgtgcaccc aactgatctt
     6241 cagcatcttt tactttcacc agcgtttctg ggtgagcaaa aacaggaagg caaaatgccg
     6301 caaaaaaggg aataagggcg acacggaaat gttgaatact catactcttc ctttttcaat
     6361 attattgaag catttatcag ggttattgtc tcatgagcgg atacatattt gaatgtattt
     6421 agaaaaataa acaaataggg gttccgcgca catttccccg aaaagtgcca cctgacgtcg
     6481 acggatcggg agatctcccg atcccctatg gtgcactctc agtacaatct gctctgatgc
     6541 cgcatagtta agccagtatc tgctccctgc ttgtgtgttg gaggtcgctg agtagtgcgc
     6601 gagcaaaatt taagctacaa caaggcaagg cttgaccgac
//
